Addgene plasmid #144108: TFORF1705
Purpose: Lentiviral vector for overexpressing transcription factor ORFs with unique 24-bp barcodes. Barcodes facilitate identification of transcription factors in pooled screens.
Depositing lab: Feng Zhang. Depositing organization: Broad Institute. Publication: A transcription factor atlas of directed differentiation. Joung J, Ma S, Tay T, Geiger-Schuller KR, Kirchgatterer PC, Verdine VK, Guo B, Arias-Garcia MA, Allen WE, Singh A, Kuksenko O, Abudayyeh OO, Gootenberg JS, Fu Z, Macrae RK, Buenrostro JD, Regev A, Zhang F. Cell. 2023 Jan 5;186(1):209-229.e26. doi: 10.1016/j.cell.2022.11.026. PubMed 36608654.
Backbone
  Vector backbone: pLX_TRC317
  Backbone manufacturer: Broad Institute Genetic Perturbation Platform
  Backbone size w/o insert (bp): 8264
  Vector type: Mammalian Expression, Lentiviral
  Selectable markers: Puromycin
Growth in bacteria
  Bacterial resistance: Ampicillin, 100 μg/mL
  Growth temperature: 37°C
  Growth strain: NEB Stable
  Copy number: High Copy
Gene/Insert
  Gene/Insert name: E2F2
  Species: H. sapiens (human)
  Insert size (bp): 1415
  Entrez Gene: E2F2 (a.k.a. E2F-2)
  Promoter: EF1a
  Cloning method: Unknown
  Sequencing primers: 5′ GGGTGGAGACTGAAGTTAGGCCAG; 3′ CACATAGCGTAAAAGGAGCAACATAG
Terms and licenses: Academic/Nonprofit Terms; Industry Terms: Not Available to Industry
Depositor comments: NM_004091,ENST00000361729 . The transcription factor ORF portion of this plasmid was synthesized by Genewiz. Please test multiple small colonies in case of plasmid recombination. To make this collection available in a timely manner, a portion of this collection was not fully sequenced by Addgene. If an Addgene verified full plasmid sequence is not available, please contact us prior to placing an order to request the full sequence.
How to cite: TFORF1705 was a gift from Feng Zhang (Addgene plasmid # 144108 ; http://n2t.net/addgene:144108 ; RRID:Addgene_144108)
