[The description below was written by a language model from this plasmid's Addgene catalogue record and pLannotate feature annotations shown in this document.]
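Description:
TFORF1705 is a lentiviral mammalian expression plasmid built on the pLX_TRC317 backbone. It carries the human E2F2 open reading frame as one member of a barcoded transcription factor ORF collection. In bacteria it is maintained through a high-copy ColE1/pUC-type origin and selected with ampicillin via the β-lactamase gene. An f1 origin and remnants of a lac/T7/T3 cloning region are also present in the backbone. The depositor warns that the plasmid can recombine, as is common for LTR-containing vectors.

The viral portion follows a third-generation, self-inactivating design. An RSV promoter drives a truncated HIV-1 5' LTR, followed by the Ψ packaging signal with a partial gag sequence, the Rev response element for Rev-dependent nuclear export of the genomic RNA, and a cPPT/CTS. The genome ends in a ΔU3 3' LTR, with an SV40 polyadenylation signal beyond it. Within the proviral region, an SV40 early promoter drives a puromycin N-acetyltransferase cassette for selecting transduced cells. A separate EF-1α promoter provides strong constitutive expression of E2F2, a transcription activator that partners with DP proteins, binds RB1, and regulates genes controlling the G1-to-S transition. A WPRE downstream of the ORF enhances transcript expression.

According to the catalogue entry, each construct in the series carries a unique 24-bp barcode, although the barcode is not annotated as a feature in the table. The short U6 promoter fragment between the ORF and the WPRE is probably a residual or primer-binding sequence rather than a functional promoter. The barcode allows the overexpressed factor to be identified by sequencing in pooled screens, such as those testing transcription factors for their ability to direct cell differentiation.
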