Features (pLannotate 1.2.2; 31 found; start..end, strand, type, name):
      5..231     +  promoter       RSV promoter: Rous sarcoma virus enhancer/promoter
    232..412     +  LTR            5' LTR (truncated): truncated 5' long terminal repeat (LTR) from HIV-1
    459..584     +  misc_feature   HIV-1 Ψ: packaging signal of human immunodeficiency virus type 1
    568..931     +  CDS            HIV-1 gag (fragment): gag protein from human immunodeficiency virus 1; gag
   1077..1310    +  misc_feature   RRE: The Rev response element (RRE) of HIV-1 allows for Rev-dependent mRNA export from the nucleus to the cytoplasm.
   1687..1713    +  CDS            Rev (fragment): human immunodeficiency virus 1 (HIV-1) Rev protein; rev; enhances nuclear export of unspliced and incompletely spliced viral mRNAs
   1720..1743    +  promoter       SV40 promoter (fragment): SV40 early promoter
   1744..1815    +  promoter       SV40 promoter (fragment): SV40 enhancer and early promoter
   1839..1974    +  rep_origin     SV40 ori: SV40 origin of replication
   2020..2616    +  CDS            PuroR (fragment): puromycin N-acetyltransferase; pac from Streptomyces; confers resistance to puromycin
   2665..2782    +  misc_feature   cPPT/CTS: central polypurine tract and central termination sequence of HIV-1
   2847..2913    +  CDS            small t antigen (fragment): SV40 (simian virus 40) small t antigen
   2920..4098    +  promoter       EF-1α promoter: strong constitutive promoter for human elongation factor EF-1α
   4115..5425    +  CDS            E2F2: E2F2_HUMAN - Experimental evidence at protein level: Swiss-Prot protein existence level 1. Transcription activator that binds DNA cooperatively with DP proteins through the E2 recognition site, 5'-TTTC[CG]CGC-3' found in the promoter region of a number of genes whose products are involved in cell cycle regulation or in DNA replication. The DRTF1/E2F complex functions in the control of cell-cycle progression from g1 to s phase. E2F2 binds specifically to RB1 in a cell-cycle dependent manner. From Homo sapiens (Human).
   5441..5494    +  promoter       U6 promoter (fragment): RNA polymerase III promoter for human U6 snRNA
   5536..6124    +  misc_feature   WPRE: woodchuck hepatitis virus posttranscriptional regulatory element
   6175..6194    +  misc_feature   cPPT/CTS (fragment): central polypurine tract and central termination sequence of HIV-1
   6196..6429    +  LTR            3' LTR (ΔU3): self-inactivating 3' long terminal repeat (LTR) from HIV-1
   6507..6628    +  polyA_signal   SV40 poly(A) signal: SV40 polyadenylation signal
   6668..6803    +  rep_origin     SV40 ori: SV40 origin of replication
   6824..6842    -  promoter       T7 promoter: promoter for bacteriophage T7 RNA polymerase
   6850..7005    +  CDS            lacZα (fragment): LacZα fragment of β-galactosidase; lacZ fragment
   7010..7438    +  rep_origin     f1 ori (sequence partly withheld): f1 bacteriophage origin of replication; arrow indicates direction of (+) strand synthesis
   7491..7595    +  promoter       AmpR promoter: bla
   7596..8456    +  CDS            AmpR: β-lactamase; bla; confers resistance to ampicillin, carbenicillin, and related antibiotics
   8627..9215    +  rep_origin     ori: high-copy-number ColE1/pMB1/pBR322/pUC origin of replication
   9398..9490    +  CDS            lacI (fragment): lac repressor; lacI; The lac repressor binds to the lac operator to inhibit transcription in E. coli. This inhibition can be relieved by adding lactose or isopropyl-β-D-thiogalactopyranoside (IPTG).
   9503..9524    +  protein_bind   CAP binding site: CAP binding activates transcription in the presence of cAMP. E. coli catabolite activator protein
   9539..9569    +  promoter       lac promoter: promoter for the E. coli lac operon
   9577..9593    +  protein_bind   lac operator: The lac repressor binds to the lac operator to inhibit transcription in E. coli. This inhibition can be relieved by adding lactose or isopropyl-β-D-thiogalactopyranoside (IPTG). lac repressor encoded by lacI
   9638..9656    +  promoter       T3 promoter: promoter for bacteriophage T3 RNA polymerase
>Addgene plasmid #144108 | TFORF1705 | addgene full sequence | sequence record 396182 | Addgene NGS Result
TTAATGTAGTCTTATGCAATACTCTTGTAGTCTTGCAACATGGTAACGATGAGTTAGCAACATGCCTTAC
AAGGAGAGAAAAAGCACCGTGCATGCCGATTGGTGGAAGTAAGGTGGTACGATCGTGCCTTATTAGGAAG
GCAACAGACGGGTCTGACATGGATTGGACGAACCACTGAATTGCCGCATTGCAGAGATATTGTATTTAAG
TGCCTAGCTCGATACATAAACGGGTCTCTCTGGTTAGACCAGATCTGAGCCTGGGAGCTCTCTGGCTAAC
TAGGGAACCCACTGCTTAAGCCTCAATAAAGCTTGCCTTGAGTGCTTCAAGTAGTGTGTGCCCGTCTGTT
GTGTGACTCTGGTAACTAGAGATCCCTCAGACCCTTTTAGTCAGTGTGGAAAATCTCTAGCAGTGGCGCC
CGAACAGGGACTTGAAAGCGAAAGGGAAACCAGAGGAGCTCTCTCGACGCAGGACTCGGCTTGCTGAAGC
GCGCACGGCAAGAGGCGAGGGGCGGCGACTGGTGAGTACGCCAAAAATTTTGACTAGCGGAGGCTAGAAG
GAGAGAGATGGGTGCGAGAGCGTCAGTATTAAGCGGGGGAGAATTAGATCGCGATGGGAAAAAATTCGGT
TAAGGCCAGGGGGAAAGAAAAAATATAAATTAAAACATATAGTATGGGCAAGCAGGGAGCTAGAACGATT
CGCAGTTAATCCTGGCCTGTTAGAAACATCAGAAGGCTGTAGACAAATACTGGGACAGCTACAACCATCC
CTTCAGACAGGATCAGAAGAACTTAGATCATTATATAATACAGTAGCAACCCTCTATTGTGTGCATCAAA
GGATAGAGATAAAAGACACCAAGGAAGCTTTAGACAAGATAGAGGAAGAGCAAAACAAAAGTAAGACCAC
CGCACAGCAAGCGGCCGCTGATCTTCAGACCTGGAGGAGGAGATATGAGGGACAATTGGAGAAGTGAATT
ATATAAATATAAAGTAGTAAAAATTGAACCATTAGGAGTAGCACCCACCAAGGCAAAGAGAAGAGTGGTG
CAGAGAGAAAAAAGAGCAGTGGGAATAGGAGCTTTGTTCCTTGGGTTCTTGGGAGCAGCAGGAAGCACTA
TGGGCGCAGCGTCAATGACGCTGACGGTACAGGCCAGACAATTATTGTCTGGTATAGTGCAGCAGCAGAA
CAATTTGCTGAGGGCTATTGAGGCGCAACAGCATCTGTTGCAACTCACAGTCTGGGGCATCAAGCAGCTC
CAGGCAAGAATCCTGGCTGTGGAAAGATACCTAAAGGATCAACAGCTCCTGGGGATTTGGGGTTGCTCTG
GAAAACTCATTTGCACCACTGCTGTGCCTTGGAATGCTAGTTGGAGTAATAAATCTCTGGAACAGATTTG
GAATCACACGACCTGGATGGAGTGGGACAGAGAAATTAACAATTACACAAGCTTAATACACTCCTTAATT
GAAGAATCGCAAAACCAGCAAGAAAAGAATGAACAAGAATTATTGGAATTAGATAAATGGGCAAGTTTGT
GGAATTGGTTTAACATAACAAATTGGCTGTGGTATATAAAATTATTCATAATGATAGTAGGAGGCTTGGT
AGGTTTAAGAATAGTTTTTGCTGTACTTTCTATAGTGAATAGAGTTAGGCAGGGATATTCACCATTATCG
TTTCAGACCCACCTCCCAACCCCGAGGGGACCCATGCATTGCATCTCAATTAGTCAGCAACCAGGTGTGG
AAAGTCCCCAGGCTCCCCAGCAGGCAGAAGTATGCAAAGCATGCGTCTCAATTAGTCAGCAACCATAGTC
CCGCCCCTAACTCCGCCCATCCCGCCCCTAACTCCGCCCAGTTCCGCCCATTCTCCGCCCCATGGCTGAC
TAATTTTTTTTATTTATGCAGAGGCCGAGGCCGCCTCGGCCTCTGAGCTATTCCAGAAGTAGTGAGGAGG
CTTTTTTGGAGGCCTAGGCTTTTGCAAAAAGCTTTCTAGAGGTACCACCGGAGCTTACCATGACCGAGTA
CAAGCCCACGGTGCGCCTCGCCACCCGCGACGACGTCCCCAGGGCCGTACGCACCCTCGCCGCCGCGTTC
GCCGACTACCCCGCCACGCGCCACACCGTCGATCCGGACCGCCACATCGAGCGGGTCACCGAGCTGCAAG
AACTCTTCCTCACGCGCGTCGGGCTCGACATCGGCAAGGTGTGGGTCGCGGACGACGGCGCCGCCGTGGC
GGTCTGGACCACGCCGGAGAGCGTCGAAGCGGGGGCGGTGTTCGCCGAGATCGGCCCGCGCATGGCCGAG
TTGAGCGGTTCCCGGCTGGCCGCGCAGCAACAGATGGAAGGCCTCCTGGCGCCGCACCGGCCCAAGGAGC
CCGCGTGGTTCCTGGCCACCGTCGGCGTCTCGCCCGACCACCAGGGCAAGGGTCTGGGCAGCGCCGTCGT
GCTCCCCGGAGTGGAGGCGGCCGAGCGCGCCGGGGTGCCCGCCTTCCTGGAGACCTCCGCGCCCCGCAAC
CTCCCCTTCTACGAGCGGCTCGGCTTCACCGTCACCGCCGACGTCGAGGTGCCCGAAGGACCGCGCACCT
GGTGCATGACCCGCAAGCCCGGTGCCAGTTAACGAATTCTAGATCTTGAGACAAATGGCAGTATTCATCC
ACAATTTTAAAAGAAAAGGGGGGATTGGGGGGTACAGTGCAGGGGAAAGAATAGTAGACATAATAGCAAC
AGACATACAAACTAAAGAATTACAAAAACAAATTACAAAAATTCAAAATTTTCGGGTTTATTACAGGGAC
AGCAGAGATCCACTTTGGCGCCGGCTCGAGGCCTGCAGGTGCAAAGATGGATAAAGTTTTAAACAGAGAG
GAATCTTTGCAGCTAATGGACCTTCTAGGTCTTGAAAGGAGTGGGAATTGGCTCCGGTGCCCGTCAGTGG
GCAGAGCGCACATCGCCCACAGTCCCCGAGAAGTTGGGGGGAGGGGTCGGCAATTGAACCGGTGCCTAGA
GAAGGTGGCGCGGGGTAAACTGGGAAAGTGATGTCGTGTACTGGCTCCGCCTTTTTCCCGAGGGTGGGGG
AGAACCGTATATAAGTGCAGTAGTCGCCGTGAACGTTCTTTTTCGCAACGGGTTTGCCGCCAGAACACAG
GTAAGTGCCGTGTGTGGTTCCCGCGGGCCTGGCCTCTTTACGGGTTATGGCCCTTGCGTGCCTTGAATTA
CTTCCACCTGGCTGCAGTACGTGATTCTTGATCCCGAGCTTCGGGTTGGAAGTGGGTGGGAGAGTTCGAG
GCCTTGCGCTTAAGGAGCCCCTTCGCCTCGTGCTTGAGTTGAGGCCTGGCCTGGGCGCTGGGGCCGCCGC
GTGCGAATCTGGTGGCACCTTCGCGCCTGTCTCGCTGCTTTCGATAAGTCTCTAGCCATTTAAAATTTTT
GATGACCTGCTGCGACGCTTTTTTTCTGGCAAGATAGTCTTGTAAATGCGGGCCAAGATCTGCACACTGG
TATTTCGGTTTTTGGGGCCGCGGGCGGCGACGGGGCCCGTGCGTCCCAGCGCACATGTTCGGCGAGGCGG
GGCCTGCGAGCGCGGCCACCGAGAATCGGACGGGGGTAGTCTCAAGCTGGCCGGCCTGCTCTGGTGCCTG
GCCTCGCGCCGCCGTGTATCGCCCCGCCCTGGGCGGCAAGGCTGGCCCGGTCGGCACCAGTTGCGTGAGC
GGAAAGATGGCCGCTTCCCGGCCCTGCTGCAGGGAGCTCAAAATGGAGGACGCGGCGCTCGGGAGAGCGG
GCGGGTGAGTCACCCACACAAAGGAAAAGGGCCTTTCCGTCCTCAGCCGTCGCTTCATGTGACTCCACGG
AGTACCGGGCGCCGTCCAGGCACCTCGATTAGTTCTCGAGCTTTTGGAGTACGTCGTCTTTAGGTTGGGG
GGAGGGGTTTTATGCGATGGAGTTTCCCCACACTGAGTGGGTGGAGACTGAAGTTAGGCCAGCTTGGCAC
TTGATGTAATTCTCCTTGGAATTTGCCCTTTTTGAGTTTGGATCTTGGTTCATTCTCAAGCCTCAGACAG
TGGTTCAAAGTTTTTTTCTTCCATTTCAGGTGTCGTGAGGCTAGCACCGCCACCATGCTGCAAGGGCCCC
GGGCCTTGGCTTCGGCCGCTGGGCAGACCCCGAAGGTGGTGCCCGCGATGAGCCCCACAGAGCTGTGGCC
ATCCGGCCTCAGCAGCCCCCAGCTCTGCCCAGCTACTGCTACCTACTACACACCGCTGTACCCGCAGACG
GCGCCTCCCGCAGCGGCGCCAGGCACCTGCCTCGACGCCACTCCCCACGGACCCGAGGGCCAAGTTGTGC
GATGCCTGCCGGCAGGCCGGCTGCCGGCCAAAAGGAAGCTGGATCTGGAGGGGATTGGGAGGCCCGTCGT
CCCTGAGTTCCCAACCCCCAAGGGGAAGTGCATCAGAGTGGATGGCCTCCCCAGCCCCAAAACCCCCAAA
TCCCCCGGGGAGAAGACTCGGTATGACACTTCGCTGGGGCTGCTCACCAAGAAGTTCATTTACCTCCTGA
GCGAGTCAGAGGATGGGGTCCTGGACCTGAACTGGGCCGCTGAGGTGCTGGACGTGCAGAAGCGGCGCAT
CTATGACATCACCAACGTGCTGGAAGGCATCCAGCTCATCCGCAAGAAGGCCAAGAACAACATCCAGTGG
GTAGGCAGGGGAATGTTTGAAGACCCCACCAGACCTGGGAAGCAGCAACAGCTGGGGCAGGAGCTGAAGG
AGCTGATGAACACGGAGCAGGCCTTGGACCAGCTCATCCAGAGCTGCTCTCTGAGCTTCAAGCACCTGAC
TGAGGACAAGGCCAACAAGAGGCTGGCCTATGTGACTTACCAGGATATCCGTGCTGTTGGCAACTTTAAG
GAGCAGACAGTGATTGCCGTCAAGGCCCCTCCGCAGACGAGACTGGAAGTGCCCGACAGGACTGAGGACA
ACCTGCAGATATATCTCAAGAGCACCCAAGGGCCCATCGAAGTCTACCTGTGCCCAGAGGAGGTGCAGGA
GCCGGACAGTCCTTCCGAGGAGCCTCTCCCCTCTACCTCCACCCTCTGCCCCAGCCCTGACTCTGCCCAG
CCCAGCAGCAGCACCGACCCTAGCATCATGGAGCCCACAGCATCCTCAGTGCCAGCACCAGCGCCAACCC
CCCAGCAGGCCCCACCGCCTCCATCCCTGGTCCCCTTGGAGGCTACTGACAGCCTGCTGGAGCTGCCGCA
CCCACTCCTGCAGCAGACTGAGGACCAGTTCCTGTCCCCGACCCTGGCGTGCAGCTCCCCTCTGATCAGC
TTCTCCCCATCCTTGGACCAGGACGACTACCTGTGGGGCTTGGAGGCGGGTGAGGGCATCAGCGATCTCT
TCGACTCCTACGACCTTGGGGACCTGTTGATTAATTAGTAATGAACTAGTCCGTAACTTGAAAGTATTTC
GATTTCTTGGCTTTATATATCTTGTGGAAAGGACGACCAACAGGTTAGAACGTCATCTCCACGCGTTAAG
TCGACAATCAACCTCTGGATTACAAAATTTGTGAAAGATTGACTGGTATTCTTAACTATGTTGCTCCTTT
TACGCTATGTGGATACGCTGCTTTAATGCCTTTGTATCATGCTATTGCTTCCCGTATGGCTTTCATTTTC
TCCTCCTTGTATAAATCCTGGTTGCTGTCTCTTTATGAGGAGTTGTGGCCCGTTGTCAGGCAACGTGGCG
TGGTGTGCACTGTGTTTGCTGACGCAACCCCCACTGGTTGGGGCATTGCCACCACCTGTCAGCTCCTTTC
CGGGACTTTCGCTTTCCCCCTCCCTATTGCCACGGCGGAACTCATCGCCGCCTGCCTTGCCCGCTGCTGG
ACAGGGGCTCGGCTGTTGGGCACTGACAATTCCGTGGTGTTGTCGGGGAAATCATCGTCCTTTCCTTGGC
TGCTCGCCTGTGTTGCCACCTGGATTCTGCGCGGGACGTCCTTCTGCTACGTCCCTTCGGCCCTCAATCC
AGCGGACCTTCCTTCCCGCGGCCTGCTGCCGGCTCTGCGGCCTCTTCCGCGTCTTCGCCTTCGCCCTCAG
ACGAGTCGGATCTCCCTTTGGGCCGCCTCCCCGCGTCGACTTTAAGACCAATGACTTACAAGGCAGCTGT
AGATCTTAGCCACTTTTTAAAAGAAAAGGGGGGACTGGAAGGGCTAATTCACTCCCAACGAAGACAAGAT
CTGCTTTTTGCTTGTACTGGGTCTCTCTGGTTAGACCAGATCTGAGCCTGGGAGCTCTCTGGCTAACTAG
GGAACCCACTGCTTAAGCCTCAATAAAGCTTGCCTTGAGTGCTTCAAGTAGTGTGTGCCCGTCTGTTGTG
TGACTCTGGTAACTAGAGATCCCTCAGACCCTTTTAGTCAGTGTGGAAAATCTCTAGCAGTACGTATAGT
AGTTCATGTCATCTTATTATTCAGTATTTATAACTTGCAAAGAAATGAATATCAGAGAGTGAGAGGAACT
TGTTTATTGCAGCTTATAATGGTTACAAATAAAGCAATAGCATCACAAATTTCACAAATAAAGCATTTTT
TTCACTGCATTCTAGTTGTGGTTTGTCCAAACTCATCAATGTATCTTATCATGTCTGGCTCTAGCTATCC
CGCCCCTAACTCCGCCCATCCCGCCCCTAACTCCGCCCAGTTCCGCCCATTCTCCGCCCCATGGCTGACT
AATTTTTTTTATTTATGCAGAGGCCGAGGCCGCCTCGGCCTCTGAGCTATTCCAGAAGTAGTGAGGAGGC
TTTTTTGGAGGCCTAGGGACGTACCCAATTCGCCCTATAGTGAGTCGTATTACGCGCGCTCACTGGCCGT
CGTTTTACAACGTCGTGACTGGGAAAACCCTGGCGTTACCCAACTTAATCGCCTTGCAGCACATCCCCCT
TTCGCCAGCTGGCGTAATAGCGAAGAGGCCCGCACCGATCGCCCTTCCCAACAGTTGCGCAGCCTGAATG
GCGAATGGG
[124 nt withheld, positions 7010-7133]
C
[91 nt withheld, positions 7135-7225]
A
[49 nt withheld, positions 7227-7275]
CCTTTGACGTTGGAGTCCACGTTCTTT
[37 nt withheld, positions 7303-7339]
ACCCTATCTCGGTCTATTCTTTTGATTTATAAGGGATTTTGCCGATTTCGGCCTATTGGTTAAAAAATGA
GCTGATTTAACAAAAATTTAACGCGAATTTTAACAAAATATTAACGCTTACAATTTAGGTGGCACTTTTC
GGGGAAATGTGCGCGGAACCCCTATTTGTTTATTTTTCTAAATACATTCAAATATGTATCCGCTCATGAG
ACAATAACCCTGATAAATGCTTCAATAATATTGAAAAAGGAAGAGTATGAGTATTCAACATTTCCGTGTC
GCCCTTATTCCCTTTTTTGCGGCATTTTGCCTTCCTGTTTTTGCTCACCCAGAAACGCTGGTGAAAGTAA
AAGATGCTGAAGATCAGTTGGGTGCACGAGTGGGTTACATCGAACTGGATCTCAACAGCGGTAAGATCCT
TGAGAGTTTTCGCCCCGAAGAACGTTTTCCAATGATGAGCACTTTTAAAGTTCTGCTATGTGGCGCGGTA
TTATCCCGTATTGACGCCGGGCAAGAGCAACTCGGTCGCCGCATACACTATTCTCAGAATGACTTGGTTG
AGTACTCACCAGTCACAGAAAAGCATCTTACGGATGGCATGACAGTAAGAGAATTATGCAGTGCTGCCAT
AACCATGAGTGATAACACTGCGGCCAACTTACTTCTGACAACGATCGGAGGACCGAAGGAGCTAACCGCT
TTTTTGCACAACATGGGGGATCATGTAACTCGCCTTGATCGTTGGGAACCGGAGCTGAATGAAGCCATAC
CAAACGACGAGCGTGACACCACGATGCCTGTAGCAATGGCAACAACGTTGCGCAAACTATTAACTGGCGA
ACTACTTACTCTAGCTTCCCGGCAACAATTAATAGACTGGATGGAGGCGGATAAAGTTGCAGGACCACTT
CTGCGCTCGGCCCTTCCGGCTGGCTGGTTTATTGCTGATAAATCTGGAGCCGGTGAGCGTGGGTCTCGCG
GTATCATTGCAGCACTGGGGCCAGATGGTAAGCCCTCCCGTATCGTAGTTATCTACACGACGGGGAGTCA
GGCAACTATGGATGAACGAAATAGACAGATCGCTGAGATAGGTGCCTCACTGATTAAGCATTGGTAACTG
TCAGACCAAGTTTACTCATATATACTTTAGATTGATTTAAAACTTCATTTTTAATTTAAAAGGATCTAGG
TGAAGATCCTTTTTGATAATCTCATGACCAAAATCCCTTAACGTGAGTTTTCGTTCCACTGAGCGTCAGA
CCCCGTAGAAAAGATCAAAGGATCTTCTTGAGATCCTTTTTTTCTGCGCGTAATCTGCTGCTTGCAAACA
AAAAAACCACCGCTACCAGCGGTGGTTTGTTTGCCGGATCAAGAGCTACCAACTCTTTTTCCGAAGGTAA
CTGGCTTCAGCAGAGCGCAGATACCAAATACTGTTCTTCTAGTGTAGCCGTAGTTAGGCCACCACTTCAA
GAACTCTGTAGCACCGCCTACATACCTCGCTCTGCTAATCCTGTTACCAGTGGCTGCTGCCAGTGGCGAT
AAGTCGTGTCTTACCGGGTTGGACTCAAGACGATAGTTACCGGATAAGGCGCAGCGGTCGGGCTGAACGG
GGGGTTCGTGCACACAGCCCAGCTTGGAGCGAACGACCTACACCGAACTGAGATACCTACAGCGTGAGCT
ATGAGAAAGCGCCACGCTTCCCGAAGGGAGAAAGGCGGACAGGTATCCGGTAAGCGGCAGGGTCGGAACA
GGAGAGCGCACGAGGGAGCTTCCAGGGGGAAACGCCTGGTATCTTTATAGTCCTGTCGGGTTTCGCCACC
TCTGACTTGAGCGTCGATTTTTGTGATGCTCGTCAGGGGGGCGGAGCCTATGGAAAAACGCCAGCAACGC
GGCCTTTTTACGGTTCCTGGCCTTTTGCTGGCCTTTTGCTCACATGTTCTTTCCTGCGTTATCCCCTGAT
TCTGTGGATAACCGTATTACCGCCTTTGAGTGAGCTGATACCGCTCGCCGCAGCCGAACGACCGAGCGCA
GCGAGTCAGTGAGCGAGGAAGCGGAAGAGCGCCCAATACGCAAACCGCCTCTCCCCGCGCGTTGGCCGAT
TCATTAATGCAGCTGGCACGACAGGTTTCCCGACTGGAAAGCGGGCAGTGAGCGCAACGCAATTAATGTG
AGTTAGCTCACTCATTAGGCACCCCAGGCTTTACACTTTATGCTTCCGGCTCGTATGTTGTGTGGAATTG
TGAGCGGATAACAATTTCACACAGGAAACAGCTATGACCATGATTACGCCAAGCGCGCAATTAACCCTCA
CTAAAGGGAACAAAAGCTGGAGCTGCAAGC
