>Addgene plasmid #144108 | TFORF1705 | depositor partial sequence | sequence record 284448 | Insert
ACCGCCACCATGCTGCAAGGGCCCCGGGCCTTGGCTTCGGCCGCTGGGCAGACCCCGAAGGTGGTGCCCG
CGATGAGCCCCACAGAGCTGTGGCCATCCGGCCTCAGCAGCCCCCAGCTCTGCCCAGCTACTGCTACCTA
CTACACACCGCTGTACCCGCAGACGGCGCCTCCCGCAGCGGCGCCAGGCACCTGCCTCGACGCCACTCCC
CACGGACCCGAGGGCCAAGTTGTGCGATGCCTGCCGGCAGGCCGGCTGCCGGCCAAAAGGAAGCTGGATC
TGGAGGGGATTGGGAGGCCCGTCGTCCCTGAGTTCCCAACCCCCAAGGGGAAGTGCATCAGAGTGGATGG
CCTCCCCAGCCCCAAAACCCCCAAATCCCCCGGGGAGAAGACTCGGTATGACACTTCGCTGGGGCTGCTC
ACCAAGAAGTTCATTTACCTCCTGAGCGAGTCAGAGGATGGGGTCCTGGACCTGAACTGGGCCGCTGAGG
TGCTGGACGTGCAGAAGCGGCGCATCTATGACATCACCAACGTGCTGGAAGGCATCCAGCTCATCCGCAA
GAAGGCCAAGAACAACATCCAGTGGGTAGGCAGGGGAATGTTTGAAGACCCCACCAGACCTGGGAAGCAG
CAACAGCTGGGGCAGGAGCTGAAGGAGCTGATGAACACGGAGCAGGCCTTGGACCAGCTCATCCAGAGCT
GCTCTCTGAGCTTCAAGCACCTGACTGAGGACAAGGCCAACAAGAGGCTGGCCTATGTGACTTACCAGGA
TATCCGTGCTGTTGGCAACTTTAAGGAGCAGACAGTGATTGCCGTCAAGGCCCCTCCGCAGACGAGACTG
GAAGTGCCCGACAGGACTGAGGACAACCTGCAGATATATCTCAAGAGCACCCAAGGGCCCATCGAAGTCT
ACCTGTGCCCAGAGGAGGTGCAGGAGCCGGACAGTCCTTCCGAGGAGCCTCTCCCCTCTACCTCCACCCT
CTGCCCCAGCCCTGACTCTGCCCAGCCCAGCAGCAGCACCGACCCTAGCATCATGGAGCCCACAGCATCC
TCAGTGCCAGCACCAGCGCCAACCCCCCAGCAGGCCCCACCGCCTCCATCCCTGGTCCCCTTGGAGGCTA
CTGACAGCCTGCTGGAGCTGCCGCACCCACTCCTGCAGCAGACTGAGGACCAGTTCCTGTCCCCGACCCT
GGCGTGCAGCTCCCCTCTGATCAGCTTCTCCCCATCCTTGGACCAGGACGACTACCTGTGGGGCTTGGAG
GCGGGTGAGGGCATCAGCGATCTCTTCGACTCCTACGACCTTGGGGACCTGTTGATTAATTAGTAATGAA
CTAGTCCGTAACTTGAAAGTATTTCGATTTCTTGGCTTTATATATCTTGTGGAAAGGACGACCAACAGGT
TAGAACGTCATCTCC
