>Addgene plasmid #144108 | TFORF1705 | depositor partial sequence | sequence record 284449 | Barcode
CCAACAGGTTAGAACGTCATCTCC
